Addgene plasmid #186366: pENT-L3-a-element-L4
Purpose: Entry clone with ORF encoding Otx cis-regulatory region flanked by Gateway recombination sequences
Depositing lab: Patrick Lemaire. Depositing organization: CNRS UMR 5237, Centre de Recherche en Biologie cellulaire de Montpellier. Publication: A multicassette Gateway vector set for high throughput and comparative analyses in ciona and vertebrate embryos. Roure A, Rothbacher U, Robin F, Kalmar E, Ferone G, Lamy C, Missero C, Mueller F, Lemaire P. PLoS One. 2007. 2(9):e916. 10.1371/journal.pone.0000916 PubMed 17878951.
Backbone
  Vector backbone: pDONR-221-P3-P5
  Backbone manufacturer: PMID: 17878951
  Backbone size w/o insert (bp): 2550
  Vector type: Protein expression
Growth in bacteria
  Bacterial resistance: Kanamycin, 50 μg/mL
  Growth temperature: 37°C
  Growth strain: DH5alpha
  Copy number: High Copy
Gene/Insert
  Gene/Insert name: a-element early Otx neural enhancer
  Species: C. intestinalis (ascidian)
  Insert size (bp): 61
  Promoter: T7 promoter
  Cloning method: Gateway Cloning
  Sequencing primers: 5′ M13forward: TGTAAAACGACGGCCAGT; 3′ M13rev: caggaaacagctatgac
Resource information
  A portion of this plasmid was derived from a plasmid made by: Ciona a-element : https://www.aniseed.cnrs.fr/aniseed/gene/show_gene?unique_id=Cirobu.g00006940.
Terms and licenses: Academic/Nonprofit Terms; Industry Terms: Not Available to Industry
Depositor comments: The Ciona Otx a-element, drives expression in a6.5, b6.5 lineages from the late 32-cell stage.
How to cite: pENT-L3-a-element-L4 was a gift from Patrick Lemaire (Addgene plasmid # 186366 ; http://n2t.net/addgene:186366 ; RRID:Addgene_186366)
