[The description below was written by a language model from this plasmid's Addgene catalogue record and pLannotate feature annotations shown in this document.]
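Description:
pENT-L3-a-element-L4 is a Gateway entry clone made by recombining a short Ciona intestinalis cis-regulatory fragment into the pDONR-221-P3-P5 donor backbone, part of a multicassette Gateway vector set designed for comparative analyses in ascidian and vertebrate embryos. It is a small bacterial plasmid, about 2.6 kb in the sequenced record. It is maintained at high copy in E. coli through a ColE1/pUC-type origin and selected with kanamycin via an aminoglycoside phosphotransferase gene. The annotation also picks up rrnB T1 and T2 terminators upstream of the recombination cassette, which insulate it from read-through transcription. Short fragments labelled RSF ori, lacI and lacZα are also listed and are most likely partial sequence matches rather than functional parts.

The insert is the 61 bp a-element, an early neural enhancer of the Otx gene. According to the depositor, it drives expression in the a6.5 and b6.5 lineages from the late 32-cell stage. Although the catalogue lists the vector type as protein expression and refers to an "ORF", the payload is a non-coding enhancer, not a coding sequence. It lies between two attL recombination sites in the interval between the annotated sites. The plasmid name indicates attL3 and attL4, whereas the automated annotation calls the first site attL1, probably because the attL variants are closely similar. A T7 promoter sits just outside the attL4 site and is a backbone element, not a driver of the enhancer.

The intended use is as a modular enhancer cassette: an LR reaction transfers the a-element, together with other entry modules, into a destination vector to assemble reporter or expression constructs for embryo studies. The record does not specify any particular partner modules or destination vectors.
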