Features (pLannotate 1.2.2; 10 found; start..end, strand, type, name):
      1..127     +  rep_origin     RSF ori (fragment): Plasmids containing the RSF 1030 origin of replication can be propagated in E. coli cells that contain additional plasmids with compatible origins.
    129..221     +  CDS            lacI (fragment): lac repressor; lacI; The lac repressor binds to the lac operator to inhibit transcription in E. coli. This inhibition can be relieved by adding lactose or isopropyl-β-D-thiogalactopyranoside (IPTG).
    276..303     -  terminator     rrnB T2 terminator: transcription terminator T2 from the E. coli rrnB gene
    435..478     +  terminator     rrnB T1 terminator: Escherichia coli rrnB; transcription terminator T1 from the E. coli rrnB gene
    525..561     -  CDS            lacZα (fragment): LacZα fragment of β-galactosidase; lacZ fragment
    584..682     +  protein_bind   attL1: mutant version of attL; recombination site for the Gateway® LR reaction LR Clonase™
    741..836     -  protein_bind   attL4: mutant version of attL; recombination site for the Gateway® LR reaction LR Clonase™
    855..873     -  promoter       T7 promoter: promoter for bacteriophage T7 RNA polymerase
   1007..1816    +  CDS            KanR: aminoglycoside phosphotransferase; aph(3')-Ia; confers resistance to kanamycin in bacteria or G418 (Geneticin®) in eukaryotes
   1963..2551    +  rep_origin     ori: high-copy-number ColE1/pMB1/pBR322/pUC origin of replication
>Addgene plasmid #186366 | pENT-L3-a-element-L4 | addgene full sequence | sequence record 373439 | Addgene NGS Result
CACATGTTCTTTCCTGCGTTATCCCCTGATTCTGTGGATAACCGTATTACCGCCTTTGAGTGAGCTGATA
CCGCTCGCCGCAGCCGAACGACCGAGCGCAGCGAGTCAGTGAGCGAGGAAGCGGAAGAGCGCCCAATACG
CAAACCGCCTCTCCCCGCGCGTTGGCCGATTCATTAATGCAGCTGGCACGACAGGTTTCCCGACTGGAAA
GCGGGCAGTGAGCGCAACGCAATTAATACGCGTACCGCTAGCCAGGAAGAGTTTGTAGAAACGCAAAAAG
GCCATCCGTCAGGATGGCCTTCTGCTTAGTTTGATGCCTGGCAGTTTATGGCGGGCGTCCTGCCCGCCAC
CCTCCGGGCCGTTGCTTCACAACGTTCAAATCCGCTCCCGGCGGATTTGTCCTACTCAGGAGAGCGTTCA
CCGACAAACAACAGATAAAACGAAAGGCCCAGTCTTCCGACTGAGCCTTTCGTTTTATTTGATGCCTGGC
AGTTCCCTACTCTCGCGTTAACGCTAGCATGGATGTTTTCCCAGTCACGACGTTGTAAAACGACGGCCAG
TCTTAAGCTCGGGCCCCTCTAGAAAATAATGATTTTATTTTGACTGATAGTGACCTGTTCGTTGCAACAA
ATTGATGAGCAATGCTTTTTTATAATGCCAACTTTGTATAATAAAGTAGGCTCGTTATCTCTAACGGAAG
TTTTCGAAAAGGAAATTGTTCAATATCTAAGATAGGAACCCAACTTTTCTATACAAAGTTGGCATTATAA
GAAAGCATTGCTTATCAATTTGTTGCAACGAACAGGTCACTATCAGTCAAAATAAAATCATTATTTGCCA
TCCAGCTGATATCCCCTATAGTGAGTCGTATTACATGGTCATAGCTGTTTCCTGGCAGCTCTGGCCCGTG
TCTCAAAATCTCTGATGTTACATTGCACAAGATAAAAATATATCATCATGAACAATAAAACTGTCTGCTT
ACATAAACAGTAATACAAGGGGTGTTATGAGCCATATTCAACGGGAAACGTCGAGGCCGCGATTAAATTC
CAACATGGATGCTGATTTATATGGGTATAAATGGGCTCGCGATAATGTCGGGCAATCAGGTGCGACAATC
TATCGCTTGTATGGGAAGCCCGATGCGCCAGAGTTGTTTCTGAAACATGGCAAAGGTAGCGTTGCCAATG
ATGTTACAGATGAGATGGTCAGACTAAACTGGCTGACGGAATTTATGCCTCTTCCGACCATCAAGCATTT
TATCCGTACTCCTGATGATGCATGGTTACTCACCACTGCGATCCCCGGAAAAACAGCATTCCAGGTATTA
GAAGAATATCCTGATTCAGGTGAAAATATTGTTGATGCGCTGGCAGTGTTCCTGCGCCGGTTGCATTCGA
TTCCTGTTTGTAATTGTCCTTTTAACAGCGATCGCGTATTTCGTCTCGCTCAGGCGCAATCACGAATGAA
TAACGGTTTGGTTGATGCGAGTGATTTTGATGACGAGCGTAATGGCTGGCCTGTTGAACAAGTCTGGAAA
GAAATGCATAAACTTTTGCCATTCTCACCGGATTCAGTCGTCACTCATGGTGATTTCTCACTTGATAACC
TTATTTTTGACGAGGGGAAATTAATAGGTTGTATTGATGTTGGACGAGTCGGAATCGCAGACCGATACCA
GGATCTTGCCATCCTATGGAACTGCCTCGGTGAGTTTTCTCCTTCATTACAGAAACGGCTTTTTCAAAAA
TATGGTATTGATAATCCTGATATGAATAAATTGCAGTTTCATTTGATGCTCGATGAGTTTTTCTAATCAG
AATTGGTTAATTGGTTGTAACACTGGCAGAGCATTACGCTGACTTGACGGGACGGCGCAAGCTCATGACC
AAAATCCCTTAACGTGAGTTACGCGTCGTTCCACTGAGCGTCAGACCCCGTAGAAAAGATCAAAGGATCT
TCTTGAGATCCTTTTTTTCTGCGCGTAATCTGCTGCTTGCAAACAAAAAAACCACCGCTACCAGCGGTGG
TTTGTTTGCCGGATCAAGAGCTACCAACTCTTTTTCCGAAGGTAACTGGCTTCAGCAGAGCGCAGATACC
AAATACTGTTCTTCTAGTGTAGCCGTAGTTAGGCCACCACTTCAAGAACTCTGTAGCACCGCCTACATAC
CTCGCTCTGCTAATCCTGTTACCAGTGGCTGCTGCCAGTGGCGATAAGTCGTGTCTTACCGGGTTGGACT
CAAGACGATAGTTACCGGATAAGGCGCAGCGGTCGGGCTGAACGGGGGGTTCGTGCACACAGCCCAGCTT
GGAGCGAACGACCTACACCGAACTGAGATACCTACAGCGTGAGCTATGAGAAAGCGCCACGCTTCCCGAA
GGGAGAAAGGCGGACAGGTATCCGGTAAGCGGCAGGGTCGGAACAGGAGAGCGCACGAGGGAGCTTCCAG
GGGGAAACGCCTGGTATCTTTATAGTCCTGTCGGGTTTCGCCACCTCTGACTTGAGCGTCGATTTTTGTG
ATGCTCGTCAGGGGGGCGGAGCCTATGGAAAAACGCCAGCAACGCGGCCTTTTTACGGTTCCTGGCCTTT
TGCTGGCCTTTTGCT
